Addgene plasmid #217838: MZB139
Purpose: Empty 10xHis-SUMO (Smt3) vector for rapid cloning/DNA assembly via SwaI restriction site for E. coli based protein expression
Depositing lab: Richard Baker. Depositing organization: University of North Carolina at Chapel Hill. Publication: A structure-based mechanism for initiation of AP-3 coated vesicle formation. Begley M, Aragon M, Baker RW. Proc Natl Acad Sci U S A. 2024 Dec 24;121(52):e2411974121. doi: 10.1073/pnas.2411974121. Epub 2024 Dec 20. PubMed 39705307.
Backbone
  Vector backbone: pET-29b(+)
  Backbone manufacturer: Novagen
  Vector type: Bacterial Expression
Growth in bacteria
  Bacterial resistance: Kanamycin, 50 μg/mL
  Growth temperature: 37°C
  Growth strain: DH5alpha
  Copy number: Low Copy
Gene/Insert
  Gene/Insert name: SMT3 (alt name: SUMO)
  Species: S. cerevisiae (budding yeast)
  Entrez Gene: SMT3 (a.k.a. YDR510W)
  Tag / fusion protein: 10x His (N terminal on insert); SUMO (SMT3)
  Cloning method: Restriction Enzyme; 5′ cloning site NdeI (not destroyed); 3′ cloning site BamHI (not destroyed)
  Sequencing primers: 5′ T7 Promoter; 3′ T7 Terminator
Resource information
  A portion of this plasmid was derived from a plasmid made by: Integrated DNA Technologies (IDT)
Terms and licenses: Academic/Nonprofit Terms; Industry Terms: Not Available to Industry
How to cite: MZB139 was a gift from Richard Baker (Addgene plasmid # 217838 ; http://n2t.net/addgene:217838 ; RRID:Addgene_217838)
