[The description below was written by a language model from this plasmid's Addgene catalogue record and pLannotate feature annotations shown in this document.]
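Description:
MZB139 is an empty bacterial expression vector built on the pET-29b(+) backbone, designed for producing recombinant proteins in E. coli as N-terminal 10xHis-SUMO fusions. The 5,659-nt plasmid carries a kanamycin resistance gene (aph(3')-Ia) for selection and replicates from a ColE1/pBR322-type origin accompanied by the rop gene and the bom region, consistent with its listing as low copy. An f1 origin is also present. Short tetracycline-resistance fragments and a predicted E. coli open reading frame in the annotation appear to be non-functional remnants of the pBR322-derived backbone.

The expression cassette follows the standard pET layout: a T7 promoter with an adjacent lac operator, the T7 gene 10 ribosome binding site and a T7 terminator, with a plasmid-borne lacI gene supplying repressor. Transcription therefore depends on a host providing T7 RNA polymerase and is induced with IPTG. Downstream of the RBS lies a histidine tag (catalogued as 10xHis; the automated annotation matched it as an 8xHis feature) followed by S. cerevisiae SMT3, the yeast SUMO protein, inserted between preserved NdeI and BamHI sites. According to the record, a SwaI site allows rapid insertion of a gene of interest by restriction cloning or DNA assembly, although this site is not annotated in the feature table. A partial His-tag feature downstream of SMT3 probably reflects the backbone's C-terminal His tag region.

SUMO fusions are generally used to improve solubility and expression, and the His tag allows metal-affinity purification. SUMO-specific proteases can typically remove the whole tag, although the record does not describe a cleavage strategy.
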