Features (pLannotate 1.2.2; 20 found; start..end, strand, type, name):
    209..227     +  promoter       T7 promoter: promoter for bacteriophage T7 RNA polymerase
    228..252     +  protein_bind   lac operator: The lac repressor binds to the lac operator to inhibit transcription in E. coli. This inhibition can be relieved by adding lactose or isopropyl-β-D-thiogalactopyranoside (IPTG). lac repressor encoded by lacI
    267..289     +  RBS            RBS: efficient ribosome binding site from bacteriophage T7 gene 10 (Olins and Rangwala, 1989)
    306..329     +  CDS            8xHis: 8xHis affinity tag
    339..632     +  CDS            SMT3: SMT3_YEAST - Experimental evidence at protein level: Swiss-Prot protein existence level 1. Not known; suppressor of MIF2 mutations. From Saccharomyces cerevisiae (strain ATCC 204508 / S288c) (Baker's yeast).
    732..749     +  CDS            9xHis (fragment): 9xHis affinity tag
    759..808     +  CDS            SET1 (fragment): solubility-enhancement tag derived from T7 phage gene 10B
    816..863     +  terminator     T7 terminator: transcription terminator for bacteriophage T7 RNA polymerase
    900..1328    +  rep_origin     f1 ori (sequence partly withheld): f1 bacteriophage origin of replication; arrow indicates direction of (+) strand synthesis
   1381..1438    +  promoter       AmpR promoter (fragment): bla
   1447..2262    -  CDS            KanR: aminoglycoside phosphotransferase; aph(3')-Ia; confers resistance to kanamycin in bacteria or G418 (Geneticin®) in eukaryotes
   2384..2972    +  rep_origin     ori: high-copy-number ColE1/pMB1/pBR322/pUC origin of replication
   3158..3297    -  misc_feature   bom: basis of mobility region from pBR322
   3399..3590    -  CDS            rop: Rop protein, which maintains plasmids at low copy number; rop
   3607..3987    +  CDS            YPB1_ECOLX: Protein predicted: Swiss-Prot protein existence level 4. From Escherichia coli.
   4059..4350    -  CDS            TcR (fragment): tetracycline efflux protein; tet; confers resistance to tetracycline
   4365..4386    -  protein_bind   CAP binding site: CAP binding activates transcription in the presence of cAMP. E. coli catabolite activator protein
   4399..5481    -  CDS            lacI: lac repressor; lacI; The lac repressor binds to the lac operator to inhibit transcription in E. coli. This inhibition can be relieved by adding lactose or isopropyl-β-D-thiogalactopyranoside (IPTG).
   5482..5559    -  promoter       lacI promoter: lacI
   5567..187     -  CDS            TcR (fragment) (across the origin): tetracycline efflux protein; tet; confers resistance to tetracycline
>Addgene plasmid #217838 | MZB139 | addgene full sequence | sequence record 432993 | Addgene NGS Result
CAAGGAGATGGCGCCCAACAGTCCCCCGGCCACGGGGCCTGCCACCATACCCACGCCGAAACAAGCGCTC
ATGAGCCCGAAGTGGCGAGCCCGATCTTCCCCATCGGTGATGTCGGCGATATAGGCGCCAGCAACCGCAC
CTGTGGCGCCGGTGATGCCGGCCACGATGCGTCCGGCGTAGAGGATCGAGATCTCGATCCCGCGAAATTA
ATACGACTCACTATAGGGGAATTGTGAGCGGATAACAATTCCCCTCTAGAAATAATTTTGTTTAACTTTA
AGAAGGAGATATACATATGGGCCATCACCATCACCATCACCATCACCATCACGGCAGCATGAGCGATAGC
GAAGTGAACCAGGAAGCGAAACCGGAAGTGAAACCGGAAGTGAAACCGGAAACCCATATTAACCTGAAAG
TGAGCGATGGCAGCAGCGAAATTTTTTTTAAAATTAAAAAAACCACCCCGCTGCGTCGTCTGATGGAAGC
GTTTGCGAAACGTCAGGGCAAAGAAATGGATAGCCTGCGTTTTCTGTATGATGGCATTCGTATTCAGGCG
GATCAGACCCCGGAAGATCTGGATATGGAAGATAACGATATTATTGAAGCGCATCGTGAACAGATTGGCG
GCATTTAAATAATAAGGATCCATGGGTACCCTCGAGTGAAGACAAGCTTAGGTATTTATTCGGCGCAAAG
TGCGTCGGGTGATGCTGCCAACTTAGTCGAGCACCACCACCACCACCACTGAGATCCGGCTGCTAACAAA
GCCCGAAAGGAAGCTGAGTTGGCTGCTGCCACCGCTGAGCAATAACTAGCATAACCCCTTGGGGCCTCTA
AACGGGTCTTGAGGGGTTTTTTGCTGAAAGGAGGAACTATATCCGGATTGGCGAATGGG
[124 nt withheld, positions 900-1023]
C
[91 nt withheld, positions 1025-1115]
A
[49 nt withheld, positions 1117-1165]
CCTTTGACGTTGGAGTCCACGTTCTTT
[37 nt withheld, positions 1193-1229]
ACCCTATCTCGGTCTATTCTTTTGATTTATAAGGGATTTTGCCGATTTCGGCCTATTGGTTAAAAAATGA
GCTGATTTAACAAAAATTTAACGCGAATTTTAACAAAATATTAACGCTTACAATTTAGGTGGCACTTTTC
GGGGAAATGTGCGCGGAACCCCTATTTGTTTATTTTTCTAAATACATTCAAATATGTATCCGCTCATGAA
TTAATTCTTAGAAAAACTCATCGAGCATCAAATGAAACTGCAATTTATTCATATCAGGATTATCAATACC
ATATTTTTGAAAAAGCCGTTTCTGTAATGAAGGAGAAAACTCACCGAGGCAGTTCCATAGGATGGCAAGA
TCCTGGTATCGGTCTGCGATTCCGACTCGTCCAACATCAATACAACCTATTAATTTCCCCTCGTCAAAAA
TAAGGTTATCAAGTGAGAAATCACCATGAGTGACGACTGAATCCGGTGAGAATGGCAAAAGTTTATGCAT
TTCTTTCCAGACTTGTTCAACAGGCCAGCCATTACGCTCGTCATCAAAATCACTCGCATCAACCAAACCG
TTATTCATTCGTGATTGCGCCTGAGCGAGACGAAATACGCGATCGCTGTTAAAAGGACAATTACAAACAG
GAATCGAATGCAACCGGCGCAGGAACACTGCCAGCGCATCAACAATATTTTCACCTGAATCAGGATATTC
TTCTAATACCTGGAATGCTGTTTTCCCGGGGATCGCAGTGGTGAGTAACCATGCATCATCAGGAGTACGG
ATAAAATGCTTGATGGTCGGAAGAGGCATAAATTCCGTCAGCCAGTTTAGTCTGACCATCTCATCTGTAA
CATCATTGGCAACGCTACCTTTGCCATGTTTCAGAAACAACTCTGGCGCATCGGGCTTCCCATACAATCG
ATAGATTGTCGCACCTGATTGCCCGACATTATCGCGAGCCCATTTATACCCATATAAATCAGCATCCATG
TTGGAATTTAATCGCGGCCTAGAGCAAGACGTTTCCCGTTGAATATGGCTCATAACACCCCTTGTATTAC
TGTTTATGTAAGCAGACAGTTTTATTGTTCATGACCAAAATCCCTTAACGTGAGTTTTCGTTCCACTGAG
CGTCAGACCCCGTAGAAAAGATCAAAGGATCTTCTTGAGATCCTTTTTTTCTGCGCGTAATCTGCTGCTT
GCAAACAAAAAAACCACCGCTACCAGCGGTGGTTTGTTTGCCGGATCAAGAGCTACCAACTCTTTTTCCG
AAGGTAACTGGCTTCAGCAGAGCGCAGATACCAAATACTGTCCTTCTAGTGTAGCCGTAGTTAGGCCACC
ACTTCAAGAACTCTGTAGCACCGCCTACATACCTCGCTCTGCTAATCCTGTTACCAGTGGCTGCTGCCAG
TGGCGATAAGTCGTGTCTTACCGGGTTGGACTCAAGACGATAGTTACCGGATAAGGCGCAGCGGTCGGGC
TGAACGGGGGGTTCGTGCACACAGCCCAGCTTGGAGCGAACGACCTACACCGAACTGAGATACCTACAGC
GTGAGCTATGAGAAAGCGCCACGCTTCCCGAAGGGAGAAAGGCGGACAGGTATCCGGTAAGCGGCAGGGT
CGGAACAGGAGAGCGCACGAGGGAGCTTCCAGGGGGAAACGCCTGGTATCTTTATAGTCCTGTCGGGTTT
CGCCACCTCTGACTTGAGCGTCGATTTTTGTGATGCTCGTCAGGGGGGCGGAGCCTATGGAAAAACGCCA
GCAACGCGGCCTTTTTACGGTTCCTGGCCTTTTGCTGGCCTTTTGCTCACATGTTCTTTCCTGCGTTATC
CCCTGATTCTGTGGATAACCGTATTACCGCCTTTGAGTGAGCTGATACCGCTCGCCGCAGCCGAACGACC
GAGCGCAGCGAGTCAGTGAGCGAGGAAGCGGAAGAGCGCCTGATGCGGTATTTTCTCCTTACGCATCTGT
GCGGTATTTCACACCGCAATGGTGCACTCTCAGTACAATCTGCTCTGATGCCGCATAGTTAAGCCAGTAT
ACACTCCGCTATCGCTACGTGACTGGGTCATGGCTGCGCCCCGACACCCGCCAACACCCGCTGACGCGCC
CTGACGGGCTTGTCTGCTCCCGGCATCCGCTTACAGACAAGCTGTGACCGTCTCCGGGAGCTGCATGTGT
CAGAGGTTTTCACCGTCATCACCGAAACGCGCGAGGCAGCTGCGGTAAAGCTCATCAGCGTGGTCGTGAA
GCGATTCACAGATGTCTGCCTGTTCATCCGCGTCCAGCTCGTTGAGTTTCTCCAGAAGCGTTAATGTCTG
GCTTCTGATAAAGCGGGCCATGTTAAGGGCGGTTTTTTCCTGTTTGGTCACTGATGCCTCCGTGTAAGGG
GGATTTCTGTTCATGGGGGTAATGATACCGATGAAACGAGAGAGGATGCTCACGATACGGGTTACTGATG
ATGAACATGCCCGGTTACTGGAACGTTGTGAGGGTAAACAACTGGCGGTATGGATGCGGCGGGACCAGAG
AAAAATCACTCAGGGTCAATGCCAGCGCTTCGTTAATACAGATGTAGGTGTTCCACAGGGTAGCCAGCAG
CATCCTGCGATGCAGATCCGGAACATAATGGTGCAGGGCGCTGACTTCCGCGTTTCCAGACTTTACGAAA
CACGGAAACCGAAGACCATTCATGTTGTTGCTCAGGTCGCAGACGTTTTGCAGCAGCAGTCGCTTCACGT
TCGCTCGCGTATCGGTGATTCATTCTGCTAACCAGTAAGGCAACCCCGCCAGCCTAGCCGGGTCCTCAAC
GACAGGAGCACGATCATGCGCACCCGTGGGGCCGCCATGCCGGCGATAATGGCCTGCTTCTCGCCGAAAC
GTTTGGTGGCGGGACCAGTGACGAAGGCTTGAGCGAGGGCGTGCAAGATTCCGAATACCGCAAGCGACAG
GCCGATCATCGTCGCGCTCCAGCGAAAGCGGTCCTCGCCGAAAATGACCCAGAGCGCTGCCGGCACCTGT
CCTACGAGTTGCATGATAAAGAAGACAGTCATAAGTGCGGCGACGATAGTCATGCCCCGCGCCCACCGGA
AGGAGCTGACTGGGTTGAAGGCTCTCAAGGGCATCGGTCGAGATCCCGGTGCCTAATGAGTGAGCTAACT
TACATTAATTGCGTTGCGCTCACTGCCCGCTTTCCAGTCGGGAAACCTGTCGTGCCAGCTGCATTAATGA
ATCGGCCAACGCGCGGGGAGAGGCGGTTTGCGTATTGGGCGCCAGGGTGGTTTTTCTTTTCACCAGTGAG
ACGGGCAACAGCTGATTGCCCTTCACCGCCTGGCCCTGAGAGAGTTGCAGCAAGCGGTCCACGCTGGTTT
GCCCCAGCAGGCGAAAATCCTGTTTGATGGTGGTTAACGGCGGGATATAACATGAGCTGTCTTCGGTATC
GTCGTATCCCACTACCGAGATATCCGCACCAACGCGCAGCCCGGACTCGGTAATGGCGCGCATTGCGCCC
AGCGCCATCTGATCGTTGGCAACCAGCATCGCAGTGGGAACGATGCCCTCATTCAGCATTTGCATGGTTT
GTTGAAAACCGGACATGGCACTCCAGTCGCCTTCCCGTTCCGCTATCGGCTGAATTTGATTGCGAGTGAG
ATATTTATGCCAGCCAGCCAGACGCAGACGCGCCGAGACAGAACTTAATGGGCCCGCTAACAGCGCGATT
TGCTGGTGACCCAATGCGACCAGATGCTCCACGCCCAGTCGCGTACCGTCTTCATGGGAGAAAATAATAC
TGTTGATGGGTGTCTGGTCAGAGACATCAAGAAATAACGCCGGAACATTAGTGCAGGCAGCTTCCACAGC
AATGGCATCCTGGTCATCCAGCGGATAGTTAATGATCAGCCCACTGACGCGTTGCGCGAGAAGATTGTGC
ACCGCCGCTTTACAGGCTTCGACGCCGCTTCGTTCTACCATCGACACCACCACGCTGGCACCCAGTTGAT
CGGCGCGAGATTTAATCGCCGCGACAATTTGCGACGGCGCGTGCAGGGCCAGACTGGAGGTGGCAACGCC
AATCAGCAACGACTGTTTGCCCGCCAGTTGTTGTGCCACGCGGTTGGGAATGTAATTCAGCTCCGCCATC
GCCGCTTCCACTTTTTCCCGCGTTTTCGCAGAAACGTGGCTGGCCTGGTTCACCACGCGGGAAACGGTCT
GATAAGAGACACCGGCATACTCTGCGACATCGTATAACGTTACTGGTTTCACATTCACCACCCTGAATTG
ACTCTCTTCCGGGCGCTATCATGCCATACCGCGAAAGGTTTTGCGCCATTCGATGGTGTCCGGGATCTCG
ACGCTCTCCCTTATGCGACTCCTGCATTAGGAAGCAGCCCAGTAGTAGGTTGAGGCCGTTGAGCACCGCC
GCCGCAAGGAATGGTGCATG
